>Addgene plasmid #102752 | K761N EPHA3 pcDNA3.1 | addgene full sequence | sequence record 198409 | Addgene NGS Result
CCTAACTCCGCCCAGTTCCGCCCATTCTCCGCCCCATGGCTGACTAATTTTTTTTATTTATGCAGAGGCC
GAGGCCGCCTCTGCCTCTGAGCTATTCCAGAAGTAGTGAGGAGGCTTTTTTGGAGGCCTAGGCTTTTGCA
AAAAGCTCCCGGGAGCTTGTATATCCATTTTCGGATCTGATCAAGAGACAGGATGAGGATCGTTTCGCAT
GATTGAACAAGATGGATTGCACGCAGGTTCTCCGGCCGCTTGGGTGGAGAGGCTATTCGGCTATGACTGG
GCACAACAGACAATCGGCTGCTCTGATGCCGCCGTGTTCCGGCTGTCAGCGCAGGGGCGCCCGGTTCTTT
TTGTCAAGACCGACCTGTCCGGTGCCCTGAATGAACTGCAGGACGAGGCAGCGCGGCTATCGTGGCTGGC
CACGACGGGCGTTCCTTGCGCAGCTGTGCTCGACGTTGTCACTGAAGCGGGAAGGGACTGGCTGCTATTG
GGCGAAGTGCCGGGGCAGGATCTCCTGTCATCTCACCTTGCTCCTGCCGAGAAAGTATCCATCATGGCTG
ATGCAATGCGGCGGCTGCATACGCTTGATCCGGCTACCTGCCCATTCGACCACCAAGCGAAACATCGCAT
CGAGCGAGCACGTACTCGGATGGAAGCCGGTCTTGTCGATCAGGATGATCTGGACGAAGAGCATCAGGGG
CTCGCGCCAGCCGAACTGTTCGCCAGGCTCAAGGCGCGCATGCCCGACGGCGAGGATCTCGTCGTGACCC
ATGGCGATGCCTGCTTGCCGAATATCATGGTGGAAAATGGCCGCTTTTCTGGATTCATCGACTGTGGCCG
GCTGGGTGTGGCGGACCGCTATCAGGACATAGCGTTGGCTACCCGTGATATTGCTGAAGAGCTTGGCGGC
GAATGGGCTGACCGCTTCCTCGTGCTTTACGGTATCGCCGCTCCCGATTCGCAGCGCATCGCCTTCTATC
GCCTTCTTGACGAGTTCTTCTGAGCGGGACTCTGGGGTTCGCGAAATGACCGACCAAGCGACGCCCAACC
TGCCATCACGAGATTTCGATTCCACCGCCGCCTTCTATGAAAGGTTGGGCTTCGGAATCGTTTTCCGGGA
CGCCGGCTGGATGATCCTCCAGCGCGGGGATCTCATGCTGGAGTTCTTCGCCCACCCCAACTTGTTTATT
GCAGCTTATAATGGTTACAAATAAAGCAATAGCATCACAAATTTCACAAATAAAGCATTTTTTTCACTGC
ATTCTAGTTGTGGTTTGTCCAAACTCATCAATGTATCTTATCATGTCTGTATACCGTCGACCTCTAGCTA
GAGCTTGGCGTAATCATGGTCATAGCTGTTTCCTGTGTGAAATTGTTATCCGCTCACAATTCCACACAAC
ATACGAGCCGGAAGCATAAAGTGTAAAGCCTGGGGTGCCTAATGAGTGAGCTAACTCACATTAATTGCGT
TGCGCTCACTGCCCGCTTTCCAGTCGGGAAACCTGTCGTGCCAGCTGCATTAATGAATCGGCCAACGCGC
GGGGAGAGGCGGTTTGCGTATTGGGCGCTCTTCCGCTTCCTCGCTCACTGACTCGCTGCGCTCGGTCGTT
CGGCTGCGGCGAGCGGTATCAGCTCACTCAAAGGCGGTAATACGGTTATCCACAGAATCAGGGGATAACG
CAGGAAAGAACATGTGAGCAAAAGGCCAGCAAAAGGCCAGGAACCGTAAAAAGGCCGCGTTGCTGGCGTT
TTTCCATAGGCTCCGCCCCCCTGACGAGCATCACAAAAATCGACGCTCAAGTCAGAGGTGGCGAAACCCG
ACAGGACTATAAAGATACCAGGCGTTTCCCCCTGGAAGCTCCCTCGTGCGCTCTCCTGTTCCGACCCTGC
CGCTTACCGGATACCTGTCCGCCTTTCTCCCTTCGGGAAGCGTGGCGCTTTCTCATAGCTCACGCTGTAG
GTATCTCAGTTCGGTGTAGGTCGTTCGCTCCAAGCTGGGCTGTGTGCACGAACCCCCCGTTCAGCCCGAC
CGCTGCGCCTTATCCGGTAACTATCGTCTTGAGTCCAACCCGGTAAGACACGACTTATCGCCACTGGCAG
CAGCCACTGGTAACAGGATTAGCAGAGCGAGGTATGTAGGCGGTGCTACAGAGTTCTTGAAGTGGTGGCC
TAACTACGGCTACACTAGAAGAACAGTATTTGGTATCTGCGCTCTGCTGAAGCCAGTTACCTTCGGAAAA
AGAGTTGGTAGCTCTTGATCCGGCAAACAAACCACCGCTGGTAGCGGTGGTTTTTTTGTTTGCAAGCAGC
AGATTACGCGCAGAAAAAAAGGATCTCAAGAAGATCCTTTGATCTTTTCTACGGGGTCTGACGCTCAGTG
GAACGAAAACTCACGTTAAGGGATTTTGGTCATGAGATTATCAAAAAGGATCTTCACCTAGATCCTTTTA
AATTAAAAATGAAGTTTTAAATCAATCTAAAGTATATATGAGTAAACTTGGTCTGACAGTTACCAATGCT
TAATCAGTGAGGCACCTATCTCAGCGATCTGTCTATTTCGTTCATCCATAGTTGCCTGACTCCCCGTCGT
GTAGATAACTACGATACGGGAGGGCTTACCATCTGGCCCCAGTGCTGCAATGATACCGCGAGACCCACGC
TCACCGGCTCCAGATTTATCAGCAATAAACCAGCCAGCCGGAAGGGCCGAGCGCAGAAGTGGTCCTGCAA
CTTTATCCGCCTCCATCCAGTCTATTAATTGTTGCCGGGAAGCTAGAGTAAGTAGTTCGCCAGTTAATAG
TTTGCGCAACGTTGTTGCCATTGCTACAGGCATCGTGGTGTCACGCTCGTCGTTTGGTATGGCTTCATTC
AGCTCCGGTTCCCAACGATCAAGGCGAGTTACATGATCCCCCATGTTGTGCAAAAAAGCGGTTAGCTCCT
TCGGTCCTCCGATCGTTGTCAGAAGTAAGTTGGCCGCAGTGTTATCACTCATGGTTATGGCAGCACTGCA
TAATTCTCTTACTGTCATGCCATCCGTAAGATGCTTTTCTGTGACTGGTGAGTACTCAACCAAGTCATTC
TGAGAATAGTGTATGCGGCGACCGAGTTGCTCTTGCCCGGCGTCAATACGGGATAATACCGCGCCACATA
GCAGAACTTTAAAAGTGCTCATCATTGGAAAACGTTCTTCGGGGCGAAAACTCTCAAGGATCTTACCGCT
GTTGAGATCCAGTTCGATGTAACCCACTCGTGCACCCAACTGATCTTCAGCATCTTTTACTTTCACCAGC
GTTTCTGGGTGAGCAAAAACAGGAAGGCAAAATGCCGCAAAAAAGGGAATAAGGGCGACACGGAAATGTT
GAATACTCATACTCTTCCTTTTTCAATATTATTGAAGCATTTATCAGGGTTATTGTCTCATGAGCGGATA
CATATTTGAATGTATTTAGAAAAATAAACAAATAGGGGTTCCGCGCACATTTCCCCGAAAAGTGCCACCT
GACGTCGACGGATCGGGAGATCTCCCGATCCCCTATGGTGCACTCTCAGTACAATCTGCTCTGATGCCGC
ATAGTTAAGCCAGTATCTGCTCCCTGCTTGTGTGTTGGAGGTCGCTGAGTAGTGCGCGAGCAAAATTTAA
GCTACAACAAGGCAAGGCTTGACCGACAATTGCATGAAGAATCTGCTTAGGGTTAGGCGTTTTGCGCTGC
TTCGCGATGTACGGGCCAGATATACGCGTTGACATTGATTATTGACTAGTTATTAATAGTAATCAATTAC
GGGGTCATTAGTTCATAGCCCATATATGGAGTTCCGCGTTACATAACTTACGGTAAATGGCCCGCCTGGC
TGACCGCCCAACGACCCCCGCCCATTGACGTCAATAATGACGTATGTTCCCATAGTAACGCCAATAGGGA
CTTTCCATTGACGTCAATGGGTGGAGTATTTACGGTAAACTGCCCACTTGGCAGTACATCAAGTGTATCA
TATGCCAAGTACGCCCCCTATTGACGTCAATGACGGTAAATGGCCCGCCTGGCATTATGCCCAGTACATG
ACCTTATGGGACTTTCCTACTTGGCAGTACATCTACGTATTAGTCATCGCTATTACCATGGTGATGCGGT
TTTGGCAGTACATCAATGGGCGTGGATAGCGGTTTGACTCACGGGGATTTCCAAGTCTCCACCCCATTGA
CGTCAATGGGAGTTTGTTTTGGCACCAAAATCAACGGGACTTTCCAAAATGTCGTAACAACTCCGCCCCA
TTGACGCAAATGGGCGGTAGGCGTGTACGGTGGGAGGTCTATATAAGCAGAGCTCTCTGGCTAACTAGAG
AACCCACTGCTTACTGGCTTATCGAAATTAATACGACTCACTATAGGGAGACCCAAGCTGGCTAGTTAAG
CTTGGTACCGAGCTCGGATCCACTAGTCCAGTGTGGTGGAATTCGTCGAGCTCTAGCGAGGTGACAGCGT
AGAACCAGGAGTGTCAAACTTGACATCAGCCTGCGAGCGGAGCATGGTAACTTCTCCAGCAATCAGAGCG
CTCCCCCTCACATCAGTGGCATGCTTCATGGAGATATGCTCCTCTCACTGCCCTCTGCACCAGCAACATG
GATTGTCAGCTCTCCATCCTCCTCCTTCTCAGCTGCTCTGTTCTCGACAGCTTCGGGGAACTGATTCCGC
AGCCTTCCAATGAAGTCAATCTACTGGATTCAAAAACAATTCAAGGGGAGCTGGGCTGGATCTCTTATCC
ATCACATGGGTGGGAAGAGATCAGTGGTGTGGATGAACATTACACACCCATCAGGACTTACCAGGTGTGC
AATGTCATGGACCACAGTCAAAACAATTGGCTGAGAACAAACTGGGTCCCCAGGAACTCAGCTCAGAAGA
TTTATGTGGAGCTCAAGTTCACTCTACGAGACTGCAATAGCATTCCATTGGTTTTAGGAACTTGCAAGGA
GACATTCAACCTGTACTACATGGAGTCTGATGATGATCATGGGGTGAAATTTCGAGAGCATCAGTTTACA
AAGATTGACACCATTGCAGCTGATGAAAGTTTCACTCAAATGGATCTTGGGGACCGTATTCTGAAGCTCA
ACACTGAGATTAGAGAAGTAGGTCCTGTCAACAAGAAGGGATTTTATTTGGCATTTCAAGATGTTGGTGC
TTGTGTTGCCTTGGTGTCTGTGAGAGTATACTTCAAAAAGTGCCCATTTACAGTGAAGAATCTGGCTATG
TTTCCAGACACGGTACCCATGGACTCCCAGTCCCTGGTGGAGGTTAGAGGGTCTTGTGTCAACAATTCTA
AGGAGGAAGATCCTCCAAGGATGTACTGCAGTACAGAAGGCGAATGGCTTGTACCCATTGGCAAGTGTTC
CTGCAATGCTGGCTATGAAGAAAGAGGTTTTATGTGCCAAGCTTGTCGACCAGGTTTCTACAAGGCATTG
GATGGTAATATGAAGTGTGCTAAGTGCCCGCCTCACAGTTCTACTCAGGAAGATGGTTCAATGAACTGCA
GGTGTGAGAATAATTACTTCCGGGCAGACAAAGACCCTCCATCCATGGCTTGTACCCGACCTCCATCTTC
ACCAAGAAATGTTATCTCTAATATAAACGAGACCTCAGTTATCCTGGACTGGAGTTGGCCCCTGGACACA
GGAGGCCGGAAAGATGTTACCTTCAACATCATATGTAAAAAATGTGGGTGGAATATAAAACAGTGTGAGC
CATGCAGCCCAAATGTCCGCTTCCTCCCTCGACAGTTTGGACTCACCAACACCACGGTGACAGTGACAGA
CCTTCTGGCACATACTAACTACACCTTTGAGATTGATGCCGTTAATGGGGTGTCAGAGCTGAGCTCCCCA
CCAAGACAGTTTGCTGCGGTCAGCATCACAACTAATCAGGCTGCTCCATCACCTGTCCTGACGATTAAGA
AAGATCGGACCTCCAGAAATAGCATCTCTTTGTCCTGGCAAGAACCTGAACATCCTAATGGGATCATATT
GGACTACGAGGTCAAATACTATGAAAAGCAGGAACAAGAAACAAGTTATACCATTCTGAGGGCAAGAGGC
ACAAATGTTACCATCAGTAGCCTCAAGCCTGACACTATATACGTATTCCAAATCCGAGCCCGAACAGCCG
CTGGATATGGGACGAACAGCCGCAAGTTTGAGTTTGAAACTAGTCCAGACTCTTTCTCCATCTCTGGTGA
AAGTAGCCAAGTGGTCATGATCGCCATTTCAGCGGCAGTAGCAATTATTCTCCTCACTGTTGTCATCTAT
GTTTTGATTGGGAGGTTCTGTGGCTATAAGTCAAAACATGGGGCAGATGAAAAAAGACTTCATTTTGGCA
ATGGGCATTTAAAACTTCCAGGTCTCAGGACTTATGTTGACCCACATACATATGAAGACCCTACCCAAGC
TGTTCATGAGTTTGCCAAGGAATTGGATGCCACCAACATATCCATTGATAAAGTTGTTGGAGCAGGTGAA
TTTGGAGAGGTGTGCAGTGGTCGCTTAAAACTTCCTTCAAAAAAAGAGATTTCAGTGGCCATTAAGACCC
TGAAAGTTGGCTACACAGAAAAGCAGAGGAGAGACTTCCTGGGAGAAGCAAGCATTATGGGACAGTTTGA
CCACCCCAATATCATTCGACTGGAAGGAGTTGTTACCAAAAGTAAGCCAGTTATGATTGTCACAGAATAC
ATGGAGAATGGTTCCTTGGATAGTTTCCTACGTAAACACGATGCCCAGTTTACTGTCATTCAGCTAGTGG
GGATGCTTCGAGGGATAGCATCTGGCATGAAGTACCTGTCAGACATGGGCTATGTTCACCGAGACCTCGC
TGCTCGGAACATCTTGATCAACAGTAACTTGGTGTGTAATGTTTCTGATTTCGGACTTTCGCGTGTCCTG
GAGGATGACCCAGAAGCTGCTTATACAACAAGAGGAGGGAAGATCCCAATCAGGTGGACATCACCAGAAG
CTATAGCCTACCGCAAGTTCACGTCAGCCAGCGATGTATGGAGTTATGGGATTGTTCTCTGGGAGGTGAT
GTCTTATGGAGAGAGACCATACTGGGAGATGTCCAATCAGGATGTAATTAAAGCTGTAGATGAGGGCTAT
CGACTGCCACCCCCCATGGACTGCCCAGCTGCCTTGTATCAGCTGATGCTGGACTGCTGGCAGAAAGACA
GGAACAACAGACCCAAGTTTGAGCAGATTGTTAGTATTCTGGACAAGCTTATCCGGAATCCCGGCAGCCT
GAAGATCATCACCAGTGCAGCCGCAAGGCCATCAAACCTTCTTCTGGACCAAAGCAATGTGGATATCACT
ACCTTCCGCACAACAGGTGACTGGCTTAATGGTGTCTGGACAGCACACTGCAAGGAAATCTTCACGGGTG
TGGAGTACAGTTCTTGTGACACAATAGCCAAGATTTCCACAGATGACATGAAAAAGGTTGGTGTCACCGT
GGTTGGGCCACAGAAGAAGATCATCAGTAGCATTAAAGCTCTAGAGGGCCCGCGGTTCGAACAAAAACTC
ATCTCAGAAGAGGATCTGAATATGCATACCGGTCATCATCACCATCACCATTGAGTTTAAACCCGCTGAT
CAGCCTCGACTGTGCCTTCTAGTTGCCAGCCATCTGTTGTTTGCCCCTCCCCCGTGCCTTCCTTGACCCT
GGAAGGTGCCACTCCCACTGTCCTTTCCTAATAAAATGAGGAAATTGCATCGCATTGTCTGAGTAGGTGT
CATTCTATTCTGGGGGGTGGGGTGGGGCAGGACAGCAAGGGGGAGGATTGGGAAGACAATAGCAGGCATG
CTGGGGATGCGGTGGGCTCTATGGCTTCTGAGGCGGAAAGAACCAGCTGGGGCTCTAGGGGGTATCCCC
[124 nt withheld, positions 7910-8033]
C
[91 nt withheld, positions 8035-8125]
A
[49 nt withheld, positions 8127-8175]
CCTTTGACGTTGGAGTCCACGTTCTTT
[37 nt withheld, positions 8203-8239]
ACCCTATCTCGGTCTATTCTTTTGATTTATAAGGGATTTTGCCGATTTCGGCCTATTGGTTAAAAAATGA
GCTGATTTAACAAAAATTTAACGCGAATTAATTCTGTGGAATGTGTGTCAGTTAGGGTGTGGAAAGTCCC
CAGGCTCCCCAGCAGGCAGAAGTATGCAAAGCATGCATCTCAATTAGTCAGCAACCAGGTGTGGAAAGTC
CCCAGGCTCCCCAGCAGGCAGAAGTATGCAAAGCATGCATCTCAATTAGTCAGCAACCATAGTCCCGCCC
CTAACTCCGCCCATCCCGCC
Features (pLannotate 1.2.2; 20 found; start..end, strand, type, name):
    209..1000    +  CDS            neo: KKA2_KLEPN - Also known as kan, nptII. Experimental evidence at protein level: Swiss-Prot protein existence level 1. Resistance to kanamycin, neomycin, paromomycin, ribostamycin, butirosin and gentamicin B. From Klebsiella pneumoniae.
   1026..1184    +  CDS            ble (fragment): BLE_KLEPN - Experimental evidence at protein level: Swiss-Prot protein existence level 1. Binding protein with a strong affinity to the bleomycin family of antibiotics. Binds to CL990; an antimitotic-antibiotic compound. From Klebsiella pneumoniae.
   1179..1300    +  polyA_signal   SV40 poly(A) signal: SV40 polyadenylation signal
   1373..1389    -  protein_bind   lac operator: The lac repressor binds to the lac operator to inhibit transcription in E. coli. This inhibition can be relieved by adding lactose or isopropyl-β-D-thiogalactopyranoside (IPTG). lac repressor encoded by lacI
   1397..1427    -  promoter       lac promoter: promoter for the E. coli lac operon
   1442..1463    -  protein_bind   CAP binding site: CAP binding activates transcription in the presence of cAMP. E. coli catabolite activator protein
   1476..1568    -  CDS            lacI (fragment): lac repressor; lacI; The lac repressor binds to the lac operator to inhibit transcription in E. coli. This inhibition can be relieved by adding lactose or isopropyl-β-D-thiogalactopyranoside (IPTG).
   1751..2339    -  rep_origin     ori: high-copy-number ColE1/pMB1/pBR322/pUC origin of replication
   2510..3370    -  CDS            AmpR: β-lactamase; bla; confers resistance to ampicillin, carbenicillin, and related antibiotics
   3371..3475    -  promoter       AmpR promoter: bla
   3534..3586    -  misc_feature   bom (fragment): basis of mobility region from pBR322
   3741..4120    +  enhancer       CMV enhancer: human cytomegalovirus immediate early enhancer
   4121..4324    +  promoter       CMV promoter: human cytomegalovirus (CMV) immediate early promoter
   4320..4353    +  LTR            5' LTR (truncated) (fragment): truncated 5' long terminal repeat (LTR) from HIV-1
   4369..4387    +  promoter       T7 promoter: promoter for bacteriophage T7 RNA polymerase
   4618..7536    +  CDS            EPHA3: EPHA3_HUMAN - Also known as ETK, ETK1, HEK, TYRO4. Experimental evidence at protein level: Swiss-Prot protein existence level 1. Receptor tyrosine kinase which binds promiscuously membrane- bound ephrin family ligands residing on adjacent cells, leading to contact-dependent bidirectional signaling into neighboring cells. The signaling pathway downstream of the receptor is referred to as forward signaling while the signaling pathway downstream of the ephrin ligand is referred to as reverse signaling. Highly promiscuous for ephrin-A ligands it binds preferentially EFNA5. Upon activation by EFNA5
   7640..7864    +  polyA_signal   bGH poly(A) signal: bovine growth hormone polyadenylation signal
   7868..7889    +  promoter       SV40 promoter (fragment): SV40 enhancer and early promoter
   7910..8338    +  rep_origin     f1 ori (sequence partly withheld): f1 bacteriophage origin of replication; arrow indicates direction of (+) strand synthesis
   8352..142     +  promoter       SV40 promoter (across the origin): SV40 enhancer and early promoter
