[The description below was written by a language model from this plasmid's Addgene catalogue record and pLannotate feature annotations shown in this document.]
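Description:
K761N EPHA3 pcDNA3.1 is a mammalian expression plasmid built on the Invitrogen pcDNA3.1(+)/myc-His B backbone and carrying human EPHA3, an Eph-family receptor tyrosine kinase that binds ephrin-A ligands. The coding sequence bears the missense substitution K761N, introduced by a single-base change in the lysine codon. The depositor also notes that the last ten C-terminal amino acids of the receptor are omitted. Transcription is driven by the human cytomegalovirus immediate-early enhancer and promoter and terminated by the bovine growth hormone polyadenylation signal. A T7 promoter lies between the CMV promoter and the insert. The catalogue lists a C-terminal myc-6xHis tag supplied by the backbone for detection and affinity purification. The automated feature table does not annotate this tag separately, although there is a short unannotated stretch between the end of the EPHA3 reading frame and the bGH signal where it would be expected.

In E. coli the 8.5 kb plasmid is maintained at high copy through a ColE1/pUC-type origin and selected with ampicillin via the β-lactamase gene. An f1 origin is also present. For selection in mammalian cells, an SV40 early promoter drives the neomycin phosphotransferase gene, followed by an SV40 polyadenylation signal. Several small annotated fragments (ble, lacI, lac promoter/operator, bom and an HIV-1 LTR fragment) appear to be backbone remnants or annotation matches rather than functional parts of the design.

The construct belongs to a series of EPHA3 plasmids carrying missense mutations found in lung and colon cancer. It is intended for expressing this mutant receptor in mammalian cells, for example to study the effects of such mutations.
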