Addgene plasmid #102752: K761N EPHA3 pcDNA3.1
Purpose: Expression of EPHA3 in mammalian cells
Depositing lab: Jin Chen. Depositing organization: Vanderbilt University. Publication: Effects of cancer-associated EPHA3 mutations on lung cancer. Zhuang G, Song W, Amato K, Hwang Y, Lee K, Boothby M, Ye F, Guo Y, Shyr Y, Lin L, Carbone DP, Brantley-Sieders DM, Chen J. J Natl Cancer Inst. 2012 Aug 8;104(15):1182-97. doi: 10.1093/jnci/djs297. Epub 2012 Jul 24. PubMed 22829656.
Backbone
  Vector backbone: pcDNA3.1(+)/myc-His B
  Backbone manufacturer: Invitrogen
  Vector type: Mammalian Expression
Growth in bacteria
  Bacterial resistance: Ampicillin, 100 μg/mL
  Growth temperature: 37°C
  Growth strain: DH5alpha
  Copy number: High Copy
Gene/Insert
  Gene/Insert name: EPHA3 (alt names: MEK4; TYRO4)
  Species: H. sapiens (human)
  Mutation: K761N (AAG > AAt)
  Entrez Gene: EPHA3 (a.k.a. EK4, ETK, ETK1, HEK, HEK4, TYRO4)
  Promoter: CMV
  Tag / fusion protein: myc-6xhis (C terminal on backbone)
  Cloning method: Unknown
  Sequencing primers: 5′ CMV-F
Terms and licenses: Academic/Nonprofit Terms; Industry Terms: Not Available to Industry
Depositor comments: Please note last 10 amino acids in C-terminal are omitted in these constructs. These series of EPHA3 constructs carry missense mutations found in lung and colon cancer.
How to cite: K761N EPHA3 pcDNA3.1 was a gift from Jin Chen (Addgene plasmid # 102752 ; http://n2t.net/addgene:102752 ; RRID:Addgene_102752)
